Addgene plasmid #143665: TFORF2910
Purpose: Lentiviral vector for overexpressing transcription factor ORFs with unique 24-bp barcodes. Barcodes facilitate identification of transcription factors in pooled screens.
Depositing lab: Feng Zhang. Depositing organization: Broad Institute. Publication: A transcription factor atlas of directed differentiation. Joung J, Ma S, Tay T, Geiger-Schuller KR, Kirchgatterer PC, Verdine VK, Guo B, Arias-Garcia MA, Allen WE, Singh A, Kuksenko O, Abudayyeh OO, Gootenberg JS, Fu Z, Macrae RK, Buenrostro JD, Regev A, Zhang F. Cell. 2023 Jan 5;186(1):209-229.e26. doi: 10.1016/j.cell.2022.11.026. PubMed 36608654.
Backbone
  Vector backbone: pLX_TRC317
  Backbone manufacturer: Broad Institute Genetic Perturbation Platform
  Backbone size w/o insert (bp): 8264
  Vector type: Mammalian Expression, Lentiviral
  Selectable markers: Puromycin
Growth in bacteria
  Bacterial resistance: Ampicillin, 100 μg/mL
  Growth temperature: 37°C
  Growth strain: NEB Stable
  Copy number: High Copy
Gene/Insert
  Gene/Insert name: NFIC
  Species: H. sapiens (human)
  Insert size (bp): 1394
  Entrez Gene: NFIC (a.k.a. CTF, CTF5, NF-I, NFI)
  Promoter: EF1a
  Cloning method: Unknown
  Sequencing primers: 5′ GGGTGGAGACTGAAGTTAGGCCAG; 3′ CACATAGCGTAAAAGGAGCAACATAG
Terms and licenses: Academic/Nonprofit Terms; Industry Terms: Not Available to Industry
Depositor comments: NM_001245005,ENST00000395111 . The transcription factor ORF portion of this plasmid was synthesized by Genewiz. Please test multiple small colonies in case of plasmid recombination. To make this collection available in a timely manner, a portion of this collection was not fully sequenced by Addgene. If an Addgene verified full plasmid sequence is not available, please contact us prior to placing an order to request the full sequence.
How to cite: TFORF2910 was a gift from Feng Zhang (Addgene plasmid # 143665 ; http://n2t.net/addgene:143665 ; RRID:Addgene_143665)
