[The description below was written by a language model from this plasmid's Addgene catalogue record and pLannotate feature annotations shown in this document.]
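Description:
TFORF2910 is a lentiviral mammalian expression plasmid built on the pLX_TRC317 backbone from the Broad Institute Genetic Perturbation Platform, carrying the human transcription factor NFIC (nuclear factor I C) as a synthesized open reading frame. It belongs to a barcoded transcription factor ORF collection in which each construct carries a unique 24-bp barcode, so that the factor delivered to a cell can be identified by sequencing in pooled overexpression screens, such as those used to map directed differentiation. In bacteria it is maintained at high copy through a ColE1/pUC-type origin with ampicillin selection (AmpR), and it also carries an f1 origin. The depositor notes a risk of recombination, which is typical of LTR-containing plasmids.

The viral portion has a third-generation, self-inactivating layout. An RSV promoter drives a truncated HIV-1 5' LTR, followed by the Ψ packaging signal with a gag fragment and the RRE for Rev-dependent export of the genomic RNA, and the transfer region ends in a ΔU3 3' LTR with a downstream SV40 poly(A) signal. Within it, an SV40 early promoter/origin expresses puromycin N-acetyltransferase for selecting transduced cells. A cPPT/CTS element then precedes the EF-1α promoter, which drives constitutive NFIC expression. A WPRE downstream of the ORF enhances transcript stability and expression.

The automated annotation matches the ORF to the mouse Nfic protein, which most likely reflects close homology, since the catalogue lists a human insert. The barcode is not annotated in the feature table. No epitope tag or fluorescent reporter is recorded.
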