Features (pLannotate 1.2.2; 31 found; start..end, strand, type, name):
      5..231     +  promoter       RSV promoter: Rous sarcoma virus enhancer/promoter
    232..412     +  LTR            5' LTR (truncated): truncated 5' long terminal repeat (LTR) from HIV-1
    459..584     +  misc_feature   HIV-1 Ψ: packaging signal of human immunodeficiency virus type 1
    568..931     +  CDS            HIV-1 gag (fragment): gag protein from human immunodeficiency virus 1; gag
   1077..1310    +  misc_feature   RRE: The Rev response element (RRE) of HIV-1 allows for Rev-dependent mRNA export from the nucleus to the cytoplasm.
   1687..1713    +  CDS            Rev (fragment): human immunodeficiency virus 1 (HIV-1) Rev protein; rev; enhances nuclear export of unspliced and incompletely spliced viral mRNAs
   1720..1743    +  promoter       SV40 promoter (fragment): SV40 early promoter
   1744..1815    +  promoter       SV40 promoter (fragment): SV40 enhancer and early promoter
   1839..1974    +  rep_origin     SV40 ori: SV40 origin of replication
   2020..2616    +  CDS            PuroR (fragment): puromycin N-acetyltransferase; pac from Streptomyces; confers resistance to puromycin
   2665..2782    +  misc_feature   cPPT/CTS: central polypurine tract and central termination sequence of HIV-1
   2847..2913    +  CDS            small t antigen (fragment): SV40 (simian virus 40) small t antigen
   2920..4098    +  promoter       EF-1α promoter: strong constitutive promoter for human elongation factor EF-1α
   4112..5404    +  CDS            Nfic: NFIC_MOUSE - Experimental evidence at protein level: Swiss-Prot protein existence level 1. Recognizes and binds the palindromic sequence 5'- TTGGCNNNNNGCCAA-3' present in viral and cellular promoters and in the origin of replication of adenovirus type 2. These proteins are individually capable of activating transcription and replication. From Mus musculus (Mouse).
   5420..5473    +  promoter       U6 promoter (fragment): RNA polymerase III promoter for human U6 snRNA
   5515..6103    +  misc_feature   WPRE: woodchuck hepatitis virus posttranscriptional regulatory element
   6154..6173    +  misc_feature   cPPT/CTS (fragment): central polypurine tract and central termination sequence of HIV-1
   6175..6408    +  LTR            3' LTR (ΔU3): self-inactivating 3' long terminal repeat (LTR) from HIV-1
   6486..6607    +  polyA_signal   SV40 poly(A) signal: SV40 polyadenylation signal
   6647..6782    +  rep_origin     SV40 ori: SV40 origin of replication
   6803..6821    -  promoter       T7 promoter: promoter for bacteriophage T7 RNA polymerase
   6829..6984    +  CDS            lacZα (fragment): LacZα fragment of β-galactosidase; lacZ fragment
   6989..7417    +  rep_origin     f1 ori (sequence partly withheld): f1 bacteriophage origin of replication; arrow indicates direction of (+) strand synthesis
   7470..7574    +  promoter       AmpR promoter: bla
   7575..8435    +  CDS            AmpR: β-lactamase; bla; confers resistance to ampicillin, carbenicillin, and related antibiotics
   8606..9194    +  rep_origin     ori: high-copy-number ColE1/pMB1/pBR322/pUC origin of replication
   9377..9469    +  CDS            lacI (fragment): lac repressor; lacI; The lac repressor binds to the lac operator to inhibit transcription in E. coli. This inhibition can be relieved by adding lactose or isopropyl-β-D-thiogalactopyranoside (IPTG).
   9482..9503    +  protein_bind   CAP binding site: CAP binding activates transcription in the presence of cAMP. E. coli catabolite activator protein
   9518..9548    +  promoter       lac promoter: promoter for the E. coli lac operon
   9556..9572    +  protein_bind   lac operator: The lac repressor binds to the lac operator to inhibit transcription in E. coli. This inhibition can be relieved by adding lactose or isopropyl-β-D-thiogalactopyranoside (IPTG). lac repressor encoded by lacI
   9617..9635    +  promoter       T3 promoter: promoter for bacteriophage T3 RNA polymerase
>Addgene plasmid #143665 | TFORF2910 | addgene full sequence | sequence record 400441 | Addgene NGS Result
TTAATGTAGTCTTATGCAATACTCTTGTAGTCTTGCAACATGGTAACGATGAGTTAGCAACATGCCTTAC
AAGGAGAGAAAAAGCACCGTGCATGCCGATTGGTGGAAGTAAGGTGGTACGATCGTGCCTTATTAGGAAG
GCAACAGACGGGTCTGACATGGATTGGACGAACCACTGAATTGCCGCATTGCAGAGATATTGTATTTAAG
TGCCTAGCTCGATACATAAACGGGTCTCTCTGGTTAGACCAGATCTGAGCCTGGGAGCTCTCTGGCTAAC
TAGGGAACCCACTGCTTAAGCCTCAATAAAGCTTGCCTTGAGTGCTTCAAGTAGTGTGTGCCCGTCTGTT
GTGTGACTCTGGTAACTAGAGATCCCTCAGACCCTTTTAGTCAGTGTGGAAAATCTCTAGCAGTGGCGCC
CGAACAGGGACTTGAAAGCGAAAGGGAAACCAGAGGAGCTCTCTCGACGCAGGACTCGGCTTGCTGAAGC
GCGCACGGCAAGAGGCGAGGGGCGGCGACTGGTGAGTACGCCAAAAATTTTGACTAGCGGAGGCTAGAAG
GAGAGAGATGGGTGCGAGAGCGTCAGTATTAAGCGGGGGAGAATTAGATCGCGATGGGAAAAAATTCGGT
TAAGGCCAGGGGGAAAGAAAAAATATAAATTAAAACATATAGTATGGGCAAGCAGGGAGCTAGAACGATT
CGCAGTTAATCCTGGCCTGTTAGAAACATCAGAAGGCTGTAGACAAATACTGGGACAGCTACAACCATCC
CTTCAGACAGGATCAGAAGAACTTAGATCATTATATAATACAGTAGCAACCCTCTATTGTGTGCATCAAA
GGATAGAGATAAAAGACACCAAGGAAGCTTTAGACAAGATAGAGGAAGAGCAAAACAAAAGTAAGACCAC
CGCACAGCAAGCGGCCGCTGATCTTCAGACCTGGAGGAGGAGATATGAGGGACAATTGGAGAAGTGAATT
ATATAAATATAAAGTAGTAAAAATTGAACCATTAGGAGTAGCACCCACCAAGGCAAAGAGAAGAGTGGTG
CAGAGAGAAAAAAGAGCAGTGGGAATAGGAGCTTTGTTCCTTGGGTTCTTGGGAGCAGCAGGAAGCACTA
TGGGCGCAGCGTCAATGACGCTGACGGTACAGGCCAGACAATTATTGTCTGGTATAGTGCAGCAGCAGAA
CAATTTGCTGAGGGCTATTGAGGCGCAACAGCATCTGTTGCAACTCACAGTCTGGGGCATCAAGCAGCTC
CAGGCAAGAATCCTGGCTGTGGAAAGATACCTAAAGGATCAACAGCTCCTGGGGATTTGGGGTTGCTCTG
GAAAACTCATTTGCACCACTGCTGTGCCTTGGAATGCTAGTTGGAGTAATAAATCTCTGGAACAGATTTG
GAATCACACGACCTGGATGGAGTGGGACAGAGAAATTAACAATTACACAAGCTTAATACACTCCTTAATT
GAAGAATCGCAAAACCAGCAAGAAAAGAATGAACAAGAATTATTGGAATTAGATAAATGGGCAAGTTTGT
GGAATTGGTTTAACATAACAAATTGGCTGTGGTATATAAAATTATTCATAATGATAGTAGGAGGCTTGGT
AGGTTTAAGAATAGTTTTTGCTGTACTTTCTATAGTGAATAGAGTTAGGCAGGGATATTCACCATTATCG
TTTCAGACCCACCTCCCAACCCCGAGGGGACCCATGCATTGCATCTCAATTAGTCAGCAACCAGGTGTGG
AAAGTCCCCAGGCTCCCCAGCAGGCAGAAGTATGCAAAGCATGCGTCTCAATTAGTCAGCAACCATAGTC
CCGCCCCTAACTCCGCCCATCCCGCCCCTAACTCCGCCCAGTTCCGCCCATTCTCCGCCCCATGGCTGAC
TAATTTTTTTTATTTATGCAGAGGCCGAGGCCGCCTCGGCCTCTGAGCTATTCCAGAAGTAGTGAGGAGG
CTTTTTTGGAGGCCTAGGCTTTTGCAAAAAGCTTTCTAGAGGTACCACCGGAGCTTACCATGACCGAGTA
CAAGCCCACGGTGCGCCTCGCCACCCGCGACGACGTCCCCAGGGCCGTACGCACCCTCGCCGCCGCGTTC
GCCGACTACCCCGCCACGCGCCACACCGTCGATCCGGACCGCCACATCGAGCGGGTCACCGAGCTGCAAG
AACTCTTCCTCACGCGCGTCGGGCTCGACATCGGCAAGGTGTGGGTCGCGGACGACGGCGCCGCCGTGGC
GGTCTGGACCACGCCGGAGAGCGTCGAAGCGGGGGCGGTGTTCGCCGAGATCGGCCCGCGCATGGCCGAG
TTGAGCGGTTCCCGGCTGGCCGCGCAGCAACAGATGGAAGGCCTCCTGGCGCCGCACCGGCCCAAGGAGC
CCGCGTGGTTCCTGGCCACCGTCGGCGTCTCGCCCGACCACCAGGGCAAGGGTCTGGGCAGCGCCGTCGT
GCTCCCCGGAGTGGAGGCGGCCGAGCGCGCCGGGGTGCCCGCCTTCCTGGAGACCTCCGCGCCCCGCAAC
CTCCCCTTCTACGAGCGGCTCGGCTTCACCGTCACCGCCGACGTCGAGGTGCCCGAAGGACCGCGCACCT
GGTGCATGACCCGCAAGCCCGGTGCCAGTTAACGAATTCTAGATCTTGAGACAAATGGCAGTATTCATCC
ACAATTTTAAAAGAAAAGGGGGGATTGGGGGGTACAGTGCAGGGGAAAGAATAGTAGACATAATAGCAAC
AGACATACAAACTAAAGAATTACAAAAACAAATTACAAAAATTCAAAATTTTCGGGTTTATTACAGGGAC
AGCAGAGATCCACTTTGGCGCCGGCTCGAGGCCTGCAGGTGCAAAGATGGATAAAGTTTTAAACAGAGAG
GAATCTTTGCAGCTAATGGACCTTCTAGGTCTTGAAAGGAGTGGGAATTGGCTCCGGTGCCCGTCAGTGG
GCAGAGCGCACATCGCCCACAGTCCCCGAGAAGTTGGGGGGAGGGGTCGGCAATTGAACCGGTGCCTAGA
GAAGGTGGCGCGGGGTAAACTGGGAAAGTGATGTCGTGTACTGGCTCCGCCTTTTTCCCGAGGGTGGGGG
AGAACCGTATATAAGTGCAGTAGTCGCCGTGAACGTTCTTTTTCGCAACGGGTTTGCCGCCAGAACACAG
GTAAGTGCCGTGTGTGGTTCCCGCGGGCCTGGCCTCTTTACGGGTTATGGCCCTTGCGTGCCTTGAATTA
CTTCCACCTGGCTGCAGTACGTGATTCTTGATCCCGAGCTTCGGGTTGGAAGTGGGTGGGAGAGTTCGAG
GCCTTGCGCTTAAGGAGCCCCTTCGCCTCGTGCTTGAGTTGAGGCCTGGCCTGGGCGCTGGGGCCGCCGC
GTGCGAATCTGGTGGCACCTTCGCGCCTGTCTCGCTGCTTTCGATAAGTCTCTAGCCATTTAAAATTTTT
GATGACCTGCTGCGACGCTTTTTTTCTGGCAAGATAGTCTTGTAAATGCGGGCCAAGATCTGCACACTGG
TATTTCGGTTTTTGGGGCCGCGGGCGGCGACGGGGCCCGTGCGTCCCAGCGCACATGTTCGGCGAGGCGG
GGCCTGCGAGCGCGGCCACCGAGAATCGGACGGGGGTAGTCTCAAGCTGGCCGGCCTGCTCTGGTGCCTG
GCCTCGCGCCGCCGTGTATCGCCCCGCCCTGGGCGGCAAGGCTGGCCCGGTCGGCACCAGTTGCGTGAGC
GGAAAGATGGCCGCTTCCCGGCCCTGCTGCAGGGAGCTCAAAATGGAGGACGCGGCGCTCGGGAGAGCGG
GCGGGTGAGTCACCCACACAAAGGAAAAGGGCCTTTCCGTCCTCAGCCGTCGCTTCATGTGACTCCACGG
AGTACCGGGCGCCGTCCAGGCACCTCGATTAGTTCTCGAGCTTTTGGAGTACGTCGTCTTTAGGTTGGGG
GGAGGGGTTTTATGCGATGGAGTTTCCCCACACTGAGTGGGTGGAGACTGAAGTTAGGCCAGCTTGGCAC
TTGATGTAATTCTCCTTGGAATTTGCCCTTTTTGAGTTTGGATCTTGGTTCATTCTCAAGCCTCAGACAG
TGGTTCAAAGTTTTTTTCTTCCATTTCAGGTGTCGTGAGGCTAGCACCGCCACCATGGATGAGTTCCACC
CGTTCATCGAGGCCCTGCTGCCTCACGTCCGCGCCTTCGCCTACACCTGGTTCAACCTGCAGGCGCGGAA
GCGCAAGTACTTCAAGAAGCACGAGAAGCGGATGTCGAAGGACGAGGAGCGTGCGGTCAAGGACGAGCTG
CTGGGCGAGAAGCCCGAGGTCAAGCAGAAGTGGGCGTCGCGGCTGCTGGCCAAGCTGCGCAAGGACATCC
GGCCCGAGTGCCGCGAGGACTTCGTGCTGAGCATCACCGGCAAGAAGGCGCCGGGCTGCGTGCTCTCCAA
CCCCGACCAGAAGGGCAAGATGCGGCGCATCGACTGTCTCCGGCAGGCGGACAAGGTGTGGCGGCTGGAC
CTGGTCATGGTCATCCTGTTCAAGGGCATCCCGCTGGAGAGCACCGACGGCGAGCGCCTGGTCAAGGCTG
CGCAGTGCGGTCACCCGGTCCTGTGCGTGCAGCCGCACCACATTGGCGTGGCCGTCAAGGAGCTGGACCT
CTACCTGGCCTACTTCGTGCGTGAGCGAGATGCAGAGCAAAGCGGCAGTCCCCGGACAGGGATGGGCTCT
GACCAGGAGGACAGCAAGCCCATCACGCTGGACACGACCGACTTCCAGGAGAGCTTTGTCACCTCCGGCG
TGTTCAGCGTCACTGAGCTCATCCAAGTGTCCCGGACACCCGTGGTGACTGGAACAGGACCCAACTTCTC
CCTGGGGGAGCTGCAGGGGCACCTGGCATACGACCTGAACCCAGCCAGCACTGGCCTCAGAAGAACGCTG
CCCAGCACCTCCTCCAGTGGGAGCAAGCGGCACAAATCGGGCTCGATGGAGGAAGACGTGGACACGAGCC
CTGGCGGCGATTACTACACTTCGCCCAGCTCGCCCACGAGTAGCAGCCGCAACTGGACGGAGGACATGGA
AGGAGGCATCTCGTCCCCGGTGAAGAAGACAGAGATGGACAAGTCACCATTCAACAGCCCGTCCCCCCAG
GACTCTCCCCGCCTCTCCAGCTTCACCCAGCACCACCGGCCCGTCATCGCCGTGCACAGCGGGATCGCCC
GGAGCCCACACCCGTCCTCCGCTCTGCATTTCCCTACGACGTCCATCCTACCCCAGACGGCCTCCACCTA
CTTCCCCCACACGGCCATCCGCTACCCACCTCATCTCAACCCCCAGGACCCGCTCAAAGATCTTGTCTCG
CTGGCCTGCGACCCAGCCAGCCAGCAACCTGGACCGCCTACTCTCCGCCCGACACGTCCCCTGCAAACCG
TTCCTTTGTGGGATTAGTAATGAACTAGTCCGTAACTTGAAAGTATTTCGATTTCTTGGCTTTATATATC
TTGTGGAAAGGACGAACCGTACACTATGTAACGGATATGACGCGTTAAGTCGACAATCAACCTCTGGATT
ACAAAATTTGTGAAAGATTGACTGGTATTCTTAACTATGTTGCTCCTTTTACGCTATGTGGATACGCTGC
TTTAATGCCTTTGTATCATGCTATTGCTTCCCGTATGGCTTTCATTTTCTCCTCCTTGTATAAATCCTGG
TTGCTGTCTCTTTATGAGGAGTTGTGGCCCGTTGTCAGGCAACGTGGCGTGGTGTGCACTGTGTTTGCTG
ACGCAACCCCCACTGGTTGGGGCATTGCCACCACCTGTCAGCTCCTTTCCGGGACTTTCGCTTTCCCCCT
CCCTATTGCCACGGCGGAACTCATCGCCGCCTGCCTTGCCCGCTGCTGGACAGGGGCTCGGCTGTTGGGC
ACTGACAATTCCGTGGTGTTGTCGGGGAAATCATCGTCCTTTCCTTGGCTGCTCGCCTGTGTTGCCACCT
GGATTCTGCGCGGGACGTCCTTCTGCTACGTCCCTTCGGCCCTCAATCCAGCGGACCTTCCTTCCCGCGG
CCTGCTGCCGGCTCTGCGGCCTCTTCCGCGTCTTCGCCTTCGCCCTCAGACGAGTCGGATCTCCCTTTGG
GCCGCCTCCCCGCGTCGACTTTAAGACCAATGACTTACAAGGCAGCTGTAGATCTTAGCCACTTTTTAAA
AGAAAAGGGGGGACTGGAAGGGCTAATTCACTCCCAACGAAGACAAGATCTGCTTTTTGCTTGTACTGGG
TCTCTCTGGTTAGACCAGATCTGAGCCTGGGAGCTCTCTGGCTAACTAGGGAACCCACTGCTTAAGCCTC
AATAAAGCTTGCCTTGAGTGCTTCAAGTAGTGTGTGCCCGTCTGTTGTGTGACTCTGGTAACTAGAGATC
CCTCAGACCCTTTTAGTCAGTGTGGAAAATCTCTAGCAGTACGTATAGTAGTTCATGTCATCTTATTATT
CAGTATTTATAACTTGCAAAGAAATGAATATCAGAGAGTGAGAGGAACTTGTTTATTGCAGCTTATAATG
GTTACAAATAAAGCAATAGCATCACAAATTTCACAAATAAAGCATTTTTTTCACTGCATTCTAGTTGTGG
TTTGTCCAAACTCATCAATGTATCTTATCATGTCTGGCTCTAGCTATCCCGCCCCTAACTCCGCCCATCC
CGCCCCTAACTCCGCCCAGTTCCGCCCATTCTCCGCCCCATGGCTGACTAATTTTTTTTATTTATGCAGA
GGCCGAGGCCGCCTCGGCCTCTGAGCTATTCCAGAAGTAGTGAGGAGGCTTTTTTGGAGGCCTAGGGACG
TACCCAATTCGCCCTATAGTGAGTCGTATTACGCGCGCTCACTGGCCGTCGTTTTACAACGTCGTGACTG
GGAAAACCCTGGCGTTACCCAACTTAATCGCCTTGCAGCACATCCCCCTTTCGCCAGCTGGCGTAATAGC
GAAGAGGCCCGCACCGATCGCCCTTCCCAACAGTTGCGCAGCCTGAATGGCGAATGGG
[124 nt withheld, positions 6989-7112]
C
[91 nt withheld, positions 7114-7204]
A
[49 nt withheld, positions 7206-7254]
CCTTTGACGTTGGAGTCCACGTTCTTT
[37 nt withheld, positions 7282-7318]
ACCCTATCTCGGTCTATTCTTTTGATTTATAAGGGATTTTGCCGATTTCGGCCTATTGGTTAAAAAATGA
GCTGATTTAACAAAAATTTAACGCGAATTTTAACAAAATATTAACGCTTACAATTTAGGTGGCACTTTTC
GGGGAAATGTGCGCGGAACCCCTATTTGTTTATTTTTCTAAATACATTCAAATATGTATCCGCTCATGAG
ACAATAACCCTGATAAATGCTTCAATAATATTGAAAAAGGAAGAGTATGAGTATTCAACATTTCCGTGTC
GCCCTTATTCCCTTTTTTGCGGCATTTTGCCTTCCTGTTTTTGCTCACCCAGAAACGCTGGTGAAAGTAA
AAGATGCTGAAGATCAGTTGGGTGCACGAGTGGGTTACATCGAACTGGATCTCAACAGCGGTAAGATCCT
TGAGAGTTTTCGCCCCGAAGAACGTTTTCCAATGATGAGCACTTTTAAAGTTCTGCTATGTGGCGCGGTA
TTATCCCGTATTGACGCCGGGCAAGAGCAACTCGGTCGCCGCATACACTATTCTCAGAATGACTTGGTTG
AGTACTCACCAGTCACAGAAAAGCATCTTACGGATGGCATGACAGTAAGAGAATTATGCAGTGCTGCCAT
AACCATGAGTGATAACACTGCGGCCAACTTACTTCTGACAACGATCGGAGGACCGAAGGAGCTAACCGCT
TTTTTGCACAACATGGGGGATCATGTAACTCGCCTTGATCGTTGGGAACCGGAGCTGAATGAAGCCATAC
CAAACGACGAGCGTGACACCACGATGCCTGTAGCAATGGCAACAACGTTGCGCAAACTATTAACTGGCGA
ACTACTTACTCTAGCTTCCCGGCAACAATTAATAGACTGGATGGAGGCGGATAAAGTTGCAGGACCACTT
CTGCGCTCGGCCCTTCCGGCTGGCTGGTTTATTGCTGATAAATCTGGAGCCGGTGAGCGTGGGTCTCGCG
GTATCATTGCAGCACTGGGGCCAGATGGTAAGCCCTCCCGTATCGTAGTTATCTACACGACGGGGAGTCA
GGCAACTATGGATGAACGAAATAGACAGATCGCTGAGATAGGTGCCTCACTGATTAAGCATTGGTAACTG
TCAGACCAAGTTTACTCATATATACTTTAGATTGATTTAAAACTTCATTTTTAATTTAAAAGGATCTAGG
TGAAGATCCTTTTTGATAATCTCATGACCAAAATCCCTTAACGTGAGTTTTCGTTCCACTGAGCGTCAGA
CCCCGTAGAAAAGATCAAAGGATCTTCTTGAGATCCTTTTTTTCTGCGCGTAATCTGCTGCTTGCAAACA
AAAAAACCACCGCTACCAGCGGTGGTTTGTTTGCCGGATCAAGAGCTACCAACTCTTTTTCCGAAGGTAA
CTGGCTTCAGCAGAGCGCAGATACCAAATACTGTTCTTCTAGTGTAGCCGTAGTTAGGCCACCACTTCAA
GAACTCTGTAGCACCGCCTACATACCTCGCTCTGCTAATCCTGTTACCAGTGGCTGCTGCCAGTGGCGAT
AAGTCGTGTCTTACCGGGTTGGACTCAAGACGATAGTTACCGGATAAGGCGCAGCGGTCGGGCTGAACGG
GGGGTTCGTGCACACAGCCCAGCTTGGAGCGAACGACCTACACCGAACTGAGATACCTACAGCGTGAGCT
ATGAGAAAGCGCCACGCTTCCCGAAGGGAGAAAGGCGGACAGGTATCCGGTAAGCGGCAGGGTCGGAACA
GGAGAGCGCACGAGGGAGCTTCCAGGGGGAAACGCCTGGTATCTTTATAGTCCTGTCGGGTTTCGCCACC
TCTGACTTGAGCGTCGATTTTTGTGATGCTCGTCAGGGGGGCGGAGCCTATGGAAAAACGCCAGCAACGC
GGCCTTTTTACGGTTCCTGGCCTTTTGCTGGCCTTTTGCTCACATGTTCTTTCCTGCGTTATCCCCTGAT
TCTGTGGATAACCGTATTACCGCCTTTGAGTGAGCTGATACCGCTCGCCGCAGCCGAACGACCGAGCGCA
GCGAGTCAGTGAGCGAGGAAGCGGAAGAGCGCCCAATACGCAAACCGCCTCTCCCCGCGCGTTGGCCGAT
TCATTAATGCAGCTGGCACGACAGGTTTCCCGACTGGAAAGCGGGCAGTGAGCGCAACGCAATTAATGTG
AGTTAGCTCACTCATTAGGCACCCCAGGCTTTACACTTTATGCTTCCGGCTCGTATGTTGTGTGGAATTG
TGAGCGGATAACAATTTCACACAGGAAACAGCTATGACCATGATTACGCCAAGCGCGCAATTAACCCTCA
CTAAAGGGAACAAAAGCTGGAGCTGCAAGC
