>Addgene plasmid #143665 | TFORF2910 | depositor partial sequence | sequence record 283125 | Insert
ACCGCCACCATGGATGAGTTCCACCCGTTCATCGAGGCCCTGCTGCCTCACGTCCGCGCCTTCGCCTACA
CCTGGTTCAACCTGCAGGCGCGGAAGCGCAAGTACTTCAAGAAGCACGAGAAGCGGATGTCGAAGGACGA
GGAGCGTGCGGTCAAGGACGAGCTGCTGGGCGAGAAGCCCGAGGTCAAGCAGAAGTGGGCGTCGCGGCTG
CTGGCCAAGCTGCGCAAGGACATCCGGCCCGAGTGCCGCGAGGACTTCGTGCTGAGCATCACCGGCAAGA
AGGCGCCGGGCTGCGTGCTCTCCAACCCCGACCAGAAGGGCAAGATGCGGCGCATCGACTGTCTCCGGCA
GGCGGACAAGGTGTGGCGGCTGGACCTGGTCATGGTCATCCTGTTCAAGGGCATCCCGCTGGAGAGCACC
GACGGCGAGCGCCTGGTCAAGGCTGCGCAGTGCGGTCACCCGGTCCTGTGCGTGCAGCCGCACCACATTG
GCGTGGCCGTCAAGGAGCTGGACCTCTACCTGGCCTACTTCGTGCGTGAGCGAGATGCAGAGCAAAGCGG
CAGTCCCCGGACAGGGATGGGCTCTGACCAGGAGGACAGCAAGCCCATCACGCTGGACACGACCGACTTC
CAGGAGAGCTTTGTCACCTCCGGCGTGTTCAGCGTCACTGAGCTCATCCAAGTGTCCCGGACACCCGTGG
TGACTGGAACAGGACCCAACTTCTCCCTGGGGGAGCTGCAGGGGCACCTGGCATACGACCTGAACCCAGC
CAGCACTGGCCTCAGAAGAACGCTGCCCAGCACCTCCTCCAGTGGGAGCAAGCGGCACAAATCGGGCTCG
ATGGAGGAAGACGTGGACACGAGCCCTGGCGGCGATTACTACACTTCGCCCAGCTCGCCCACGAGTAGCA
GCCGCAACTGGACGGAGGACATGGAAGGAGGCATCTCGTCCCCGGTGAAGAAGACAGAGATGGACAAGTC
ACCATTCAACAGCCCGTCCCCCCAGGACTCTCCCCGCCTCTCCAGCTTCACCCAGCACCACCGGCCCGTC
ATCGCCGTGCACAGCGGGATCGCCCGGAGCCCACACCCGTCCTCCGCTCTGCATTTCCCTACGACGTCCA
TCCTACCCCAGACGGCCTCCACCTACTTCCCCCACACGGCCATCCGCTACCCACCTCATCTCAACCCCCA
GGACCCGCTCAAAGATCTTGTCTCGCTGGCCTGCGACCCAGCCAGCCAGCAACCTGGACCGCCTACTCTC
CGCCCGACACGTCCCCTGCAAACCGTTCCTTTGTGGGATTAGTAATGAACTAGTCCGTAACTTGAAAGTA
TTTCGATTTCTTGGCTTTATATATCTTGTGGAAAGGACGAACCGTACACTATGTAACGGATATG
