>Addgene plasmid #143665 | TFORF2910 | depositor partial sequence | sequence record 283126 | Barcode
ACCGTACACTATGTAACGGATATG
